>Addgene plasmid #125132 | sgMTOR_49 | depositor full sequence | sequence record 239161 | sgMTOR_49 sequence 9291 bps
GAGGGCCTATTTCCCATGATTCCTTCATATTTGCATATACGATACAAGGCTGTTAGAGAGATAATTGGAA
TTAATTTGACTGTAAACACAAAGATATTAGTACAAAATACGTGACGTAGAAAGTAATAATTTCTTGGGTA
GTTTGCAGTTTTAAAATTATGTTTTAAAATGGACTATCATATGCTTACCGTAACTTGAAAGTATTTCGAT
TTCTTGGCTTTATATATCTTGTGGAAAGGACGAAACACCGGACTCTGATGCAGAAGGTGGGTTTTAGAGC
TAGAAATAGCAAGTTAAAATAAGGCTAGTCCGTTATCAACTTGAAAAAGTGGCACCGAGTCGGTGCTTTT
TTGTTTTAGAGCTAGAAATAGCAAGTTAAAATAAGGCTAGTCCGTTTTTAGCGCGTGCGCCAATTCTGCA
GACAAATGGCTCTAGAGGTACCCGTTACATAACTTACGGTAAATGGCCCGCCTGGCTGACCGCCCAACGA
CCCCCGCCCATTGACGTCAATAGTAACGCCAATAGGGACTTTCCATTGACGTCAATGGGTGGAGTATTTA
CGGTAAACTGCCCACTTGGCAGTACATCAAGTGTATCATATGCCAAGTACGCCCCCTATTGACGTCAATG
ACGGTAAATGGCCCGCCTGGCATTGTGCCCAGTACATGACCTTATGGGACTTTCCTACTTGGCAGTACAT
CTACGTATTAGTCATCGCTATTACCATGGTCGAGGTGAGCCCCACGTTCTGCTTCACTCTCCCCATCTCC
CCCCCCTCCCCACCCCCAATTTTGTATTTATTTATTTTTTAATTATTTTGTGCAGCGATGGGGGCGGGGG
GGGGGGGGGGGCGCGCGCCAGGCGGGGCGGGGCGGGGCGAGGGGCGGGGCGGGGCGAGGCGGAGAGGTGC
GGCGGCAGCCAATCAGAGCGGCGCGCTCCGAAAGTTTCCTTTTATGGCGAGGCGGCGGCGGCGGCGGCCC
TATAAAAAGCGAAGCGCGCGGCGGGCGGGAGTCGCTGCGCGCTGCCTTCGCCCCGTGCCCCGCTCCGCCG
CCGCCTCGCGCCGCCCGCCCCGGCTCTGACTGACCGCGTTACTCCCACAGGTGAGCGGGCGGGACGGCCC
TTCTCCTCCGGGCTGTAATTAGCTGAGCAAGAGGTAAGGGTTTAAGGGATGGTTGGTTGGTGGGGTATTA
ATGTTTAATTACCTGGAGCACCTGCCTGAAATCACTTTTTTTCAGGTTGGACCGGTGCCACCATGGACTA
TAAGGACCACGACGGAGACTACAAGGATCATGATATTGATTACAAAGACGATGACGATAAGATGGCCCCA
AAGAAGAAGCGGAAGGTCGGTATCCACGGAGTCCCAGCAGCCGACAAGAAGTACAGCATCGGCCTGGACA
TCGGCACCAACTCTGTGGGCTGGGCCGTGATCACCGACGAGTACAAGGTGCCCAGCAAGAAATTCAAGGT
GCTGGGCAACACCGACCGGCACAGCATCAAGAAGAACCTGATCGGAGCCCTGCTGTTCGACAGCGGCGAA
ACAGCCGAGGCCACCCGGCTGAAGAGAACCGCCAGAAGAAGATACACCAGACGGAAGAACCGGATCTGCT
ATCTGCAAGAGATCTTCAGCAACGAGATGGCCAAGGTGGACGACAGCTTCTTCCACAGACTGGAAGAGTC
CTTCCTGGTGGAAGAGGATAAGAAGCACGAGCGGCACCCCATCTTCGGCAACATCGTGGACGAGGTGGCC
TACCACGAGAAGTACCCCACCATCTACCACCTGAGAAAGAAACTGGTGGACAGCACCGACAAGGCCGACC
TGCGGCTGATCTATCTGGCCCTGGCCCACATGATCAAGTTCCGGGGCCACTTCCTGATCGAGGGCGACCT
GAACCCCGACAACAGCGACGTGGACAAGCTGTTCATCCAGCTGGTGCAGACCTACAACCAGCTGTTCGAG
GAAAACCCCATCAACGCCAGCGGCGTGGACGCCAAGGCCATCCTGTCTGCCAGACTGAGCAAGAGCAGAC
GGCTGGAAAATCTGATCGCCCAGCTGCCCGGCGAGAAGAAGAATGGCCTGTTCGGAAACCTGATTGCCCT
GAGCCTGGGCCTGACCCCCAACTTCAAGAGCAACTTCGACCTGGCCGAGGATGCCAAACTGCAGCTGAGC
AAGGACACCTACGACGACGACCTGGACAACCTGCTGGCCCAGATCGGCGACCAGTACGCCGACCTGTTTC
TGGCCGCCAAGAACCTGTCCGACGCCATCCTGCTGAGCGACATCCTGAGAGTGAACACCGAGATCACCAA
GGCCCCCCTGAGCGCCTCTATGATCAAGAGATACGACGAGCACCACCAGGACCTGACCCTGCTGAAAGCT
CTCGTGCGGCAGCAGCTGCCTGAGAAGTACAAAGAGATTTTCTTCGACCAGAGCAAGAACGGCTACGCCG
GCTACATTGACGGCGGAGCCAGCCAGGAAGAGTTCTACAAGTTCATCAAGCCCATCCTGGAAAAGATGGA
CGGCACCGAGGAACTGCTCGTGAAGCTGAACAGAGAGGACCTGCTGCGGAAGCAGCGGACCTTCGACAAC
GGCAGCATCCCCCACCAGATCCACCTGGGAGAGCTGCACGCCATTCTGCGGCGGCAGGAAGATTTTTACC
CATTCCTGAAGGACAACCGGGAAAAGATCGAGAAGATCCTGACCTTCCGCATCCCCTACTACGTGGGCCC
TCTGGCCAGGGGAAACAGCAGATTCGCCTGGATGACCAGAAAGAGCGAGGAAACCATCACCCCCTGGAAC
TTCGAGGAAGTGGTGGACAAGGGCGCTTCCGCCCAGAGCTTCATCGAGCGGATGACCAACTTCGATAAGA
ACCTGCCCAACGAGAAGGTGCTGCCCAAGCACAGCCTGCTGTACGAGTACTTCACCGTGTATAACGAGCT
GACCAAAGTGAAATACGTGACCGAGGGAATGAGAAAGCCCGCCTTCCTGAGCGGCGAGCAGAAAAAGGCC
ATCGTGGACCTGCTGTTCAAGACCAACCGGAAAGTGACCGTGAAGCAGCTGAAAGAGGACTACTTCAAGA
AAATCGAGTGCTTCGACTCCGTGGAAATCTCCGGCGTGGAAGATCGGTTCAACGCCTCCCTGGGCACATA
CCACGATCTGCTGAAAATTATCAAGGACAAGGACTTCCTGGACAATGAGGAAAACGAGGACATTCTGGAA
GATATCGTGCTGACCCTGACACTGTTTGAGGACAGAGAGATGATCGAGGAACGGCTGAAAACCTATGCCC
ACCTGTTCGACGACAAAGTGATGAAGCAGCTGAAGCGGCGGAGATACACCGGCTGGGGCAGGCTGAGCCG
GAAGCTGATCAACGGCATCCGGGACAAGCAGTCCGGCAAGACAATCCTGGATTTCCTGAAGTCCGACGGC
TTCGCCAACAGAAACTTCATGCAGCTGATCCACGACGACAGCCTGACCTTTAAAGAGGACATCCAGAAAG
CCCAGGTGTCCGGCCAGGGCGATAGCCTGCACGAGCACATTGCCAATCTGGCCGGCAGCCCCGCCATTAA
GAAGGGCATCCTGCAGACAGTGAAGGTGGTGGACGAGCTCGTGAAAGTGATGGGCCGGCACAAGCCCGAG
AACATCGTGATCGAAATGGCCAGAGAGAACCAGACCACCCAGAAGGGACAGAAGAACAGCCGCGAGAGAA
TGAAGCGGATCGAAGAGGGCATCAAAGAGCTGGGCAGCCAGATCCTGAAAGAACACCCCGTGGAAAACAC
CCAGCTGCAGAACGAGAAGCTGTACCTGTACTACCTGCAGAATGGGCGGGATATGTACGTGGACCAGGAA
CTGGACATCAACCGGCTGTCCGACTACGATGTGGACCATATCGTGCCTCAGAGCTTTCTGAAGGACGACT
CCATCGACAACAAGGTGCTGACCAGAAGCGACAAGAACCGGGGCAAGAGCGACAACGTGCCCTCCGAAGA
GGTCGTGAAGAAGATGAAGAACTACTGGCGGCAGCTGCTGAACGCCAAGCTGATTACCCAGAGAAAGTTC
GACAATCTGACCAAGGCCGAGAGAGGCGGCCTGAGCGAACTGGATAAGGCCGGCTTCATCAAGAGACAGC
TGGTGGAAACCCGGCAGATCACAAAGCACGTGGCACAGATCCTGGACTCCCGGATGAACACTAAGTACGA
CGAGAATGACAAGCTGATCCGGGAAGTGAAAGTGATCACCCTGAAGTCCAAGCTGGTGTCCGATTTCCGG
AAGGATTTCCAGTTTTACAAAGTGCGCGAGATCAACAACTACCACCACGCCCACGACGCCTACCTGAACG
CCGTCGTGGGAACCGCCCTGATCAAAAAGTACCCTAAGCTGGAAAGCGAGTTCGTGTACGGCGACTACAA
GGTGTACGACGTGCGGAAGATGATCGCCAAGAGCGAGCAGGAAATCGGCAAGGCTACCGCCAAGTACTTC
TTCTACAGCAACATCATGAACTTTTTCAAGACCGAGATTACCCTGGCCAACGGCGAGATCCGGAAGCGGC
CTCTGATCGAGACAAACGGCGAAACCGGGGAGATCGTGTGGGATAAGGGCCGGGATTTTGCCACCGTGCG
GAAAGTGCTGAGCATGCCCCAAGTGAATATCGTGAAAAAGACCGAGGTGCAGACAGGCGGCTTCAGCAAA
GAGTCTATCCTGCCCAAGAGGAACAGCGATAAGCTGATCGCCAGAAAGAAGGACTGGGACCCTAAGAAGT
ACGGCGGCTTCGACAGCCCCACCGTGGCCTATTCTGTGCTGGTGGTGGCCAAAGTGGAAAAGGGCAAGTC
CAAGAAACTGAAGAGTGTGAAAGAGCTGCTGGGGATCACCATCATGGAAAGAAGCAGCTTCGAGAAGAAT
CCCATCGACTTTCTGGAAGCCAAGGGCTACAAAGAAGTGAAAAAGGACCTGATCATCAAGCTGCCTAAGT
ACTCCCTGTTCGAGCTGGAAAACGGCCGGAAGAGAATGCTGGCCTCTGCCGGCGAACTGCAGAAGGGAAA
CGAACTGGCCCTGCCCTCCAAATATGTGAACTTCCTGTACCTGGCCAGCCACTATGAGAAGCTGAAGGGC
TCCCCCGAGGATAATGAGCAGAAACAGCTGTTTGTGGAACAGCACAAGCACTACCTGGACGAGATCATCG
AGCAGATCAGCGAGTTCTCCAAGAGAGTGATCCTGGCCGACGCTAATCTGGACAAAGTGCTGTCCGCCTA
CAACAAGCACCGGGATAAGCCCATCAGAGAGCAGGCCGAGAATATCATCCACCTGTTTACCCTGACCAAT
CTGGGAGCCCCTGCCGCCTTCAAGTACTTTGACACCACCATCGACCGGAAGAGGTACACCAGCACCAAAG
AGGTGCTGGACGCCACCCTGATCCACCAGAGCATCACCGGCCTGTACGAGACACGGATCGACCTGTCTCA
GCTGGGAGGCGACAAAAGGCCGGCGGCCACGAAAAAGGCCGGCCAGGCAAAAAAGAAAAAGGAATTCGGC
AGTGGAGAGGGCAGAGGAAGTCTGCTAACATGCGGTGACGTCGAGGAGAATCCTGGCCCAGTGAGCAAGG
GCGAGGAGCTGTTCACCGGGGTGGTGCCCATCCTGGTCGAGCTGGACGGCGACGTAAACGGCCACAAGTT
CAGCGTGTCCGGCGAGGGCGAGGGCGATGCCACCTACGGCAAGCTGACCCTGAAGTTCATCTGCACCACC
GGCAAGCTGCCCGTGCCCTGGCCCACCCTCGTGACCACCCTGACCTACGGCGTGCAGTGCTTCAGCCGCT
ACCCCGACCACATGAAGCAGCACGACTTCTTCAAGTCCGCCATGCCCGAAGGCTACGTCCAGGAGCGCAC
CATCTTCTTCAAGGACGACGGCAACTACAAGACCCGCGCCGAGGTGAAGTTCGAGGGCGACACCCTGGTG
AACCGCATCGAGCTGAAGGGCATCGACTTCAAGGAGGACGGCAACATCCTGGGGCACAAGCTGGAGTACA
ACTACAACAGCCACAACGTCTATATCATGGCCGACAAGCAGAAGAACGGCATCAAGGTGAACTTCAAGAT
CCGCCACAACATCGAGGACGGCAGCGTGCAGCTCGCCGACCACTACCAGCAGAACACCCCCATCGGCGAC
GGCCCCGTGCTGCTGCCCGACAACCACTACCTGAGCACCCAGTCCGCCCTGAGCAAAGACCCCAACGAGA
AGCGCGATCACATGGTCCTGCTGGAGTTCGTGACCGCCGCCGGGATCACTCTCGGCATGGACGAGCTGTA
CAAGGAATTCTAACTAGAGCTCGCTGATCAGCCTCGACTGTGCCTTCTAGTTGCCAGCCATCTGTTGTTT
GCCCCTCCCCCGTGCCTTCCTTGACCCTGGAAGGTGCCACTCCCACTGTCCTTTCCTAATAAAATGAGGA
AATTGCATCGCATTGTCTGAGTAGGTGTCATTCTATTCTGGGGGGTGGGGTGGGGCAGGACAGCAAGGGG
GAGGATTGGGAAGAGAATAGCAGGCATGCTGGGGAGCGGCCGCAGGAACCCCTAGTGATGGAGTTGGCCA
CTCCCTCTCTGCGCGCTCGCTCGCTCACTGAGGCCGGGCGACCAAAGGTCGCCCGACGCCCGGGCTTTGC
CCGGGCGGCCTCAGTGAGCGAGCGAGCGCGCAGCTGCCTGCAGGGGCGCCTGATGCGGTATTTTCTCCTT
ACGCATCTGTGCGGTATTTCACACCGCATA
[95 nt withheld, positions 6751-6845]
T
[46 nt withheld, positions 6847-6892]
C
[141 nt withheld, positions 6894-7034]
CCTTTGACGTTGGAGTCCACGTTCTTT
[37 nt withheld, positions 7062-7098]
ACTCTATCTCGGGCTATTCTTTTGATTTATAAGGGATTTTGCCGATTTCGGTCTATTGGTTAAAAAATGA
GCTGATTTAACAAAAATTTAACGCGAATTTTAACAAAATATTAACGTTTACAATTTTATGGTGCACTCTC
AGTACAATCTGCTCTGATGCCGCATAGTTAAGCCAGCCCCGACACCCGCCAACACCCGCTGACGCGCCCT
GACGGGCTTGTCTGCTCCCGGCATCCGCTTACAGACAAGCTGTGACCGTCTCCGGGAGCTGCATGTGTCA
GAGGTTTTCACCGTCATCACCGAAACGCGCGAGACGAAAGGGCCTCGTGATACGCCTATTTTTATAGGTT
AATGTCATGATAATAATGGTTTCTTAGACGTCAGGTGGCACTTTTCGGGGAAATGTGCGCGGAACCCCTA
TTTGTTTATTTTTCTAAATACATTCAAATATGTATCCGCTCATGAGACAATAACCCTGATAAATGCTTCA
ATAATATTGAAAAAGGAAGAGTATGAGTATTCAACATTTCCGTGTCGCCCTTATTCCCTTTTTTGCGGCA
TTTTGCCTTCCTGTTTTTGCTCACCCAGAAACGCTGGTGAAAGTAAAAGATGCTGAAGATCAGTTGGGTG
CACGAGTGGGTTACATCGAACTGGATCTCAACAGCGGTAAGATCCTTGAGAGTTTTCGCCCCGAAGAACG
TTTTCCAATGATGAGCACTTTTAAAGTTCTGCTATGTGGCGCGGTATTATCCCGTATTGACGCCGGGCAA
GAGCAACTCGGTCGCCGCATACACTATTCTCAGAATGACTTGGTTGAGTACTCACCAGTCACAGAAAAGC
ATCTTACGGATGGCATGACAGTAAGAGAATTATGCAGTGCTGCCATAACCATGAGTGATAACACTGCGGC
CAACTTACTTCTGACAACGATCGGAGGACCGAAGGAGCTAACCGCTTTTTTGCACAACATGGGGGATCAT
GTAACTCGCCTTGATCGTTGGGAACCGGAGCTGAATGAAGCCATACCAAACGACGAGCGTGACACCACGA
TGCCTGTAGCAATGGCAACAACGTTGCGCAAACTATTAACTGGCGAACTACTTACTCTAGCTTCCCGGCA
ACAATTAATAGACTGGATGGAGGCGGATAAAGTTGCAGGACCACTTCTGCGCTCGGCCCTTCCGGCTGGC
TGGTTTATTGCTGATAAATCTGGAGCCGGTGAGCGTGGAAGCCGCGGTATCATTGCAGCACTGGGGCCAG
ATGGTAAGCCCTCCCGTATCGTAGTTATCTACACGACGGGGAGTCAGGCAACTATGGATGAACGAAATAG
ACAGATCGCTGAGATAGGTGCCTCACTGATTAAGCATTGGTAACTGTCAGACCAAGTTTACTCATATATA
CTTTAGATTGATTTAAAACTTCATTTTTAATTTAAAAGGATCTAGGTGAAGATCCTTTTTGATAATCTCA
TGACCAAAATCCCTTAACGTGAGTTTTCGTTCCACTGAGCGTCAGACCCCGTAGAAAAGATCAAAGGATC
TTCTTGAGATCCTTTTTTTCTGCGCGTAATCTGCTGCTTGCAAACAAAAAAACCACCGCTACCAGCGGTG
GTTTGTTTGCCGGATCAAGAGCTACCAACTCTTTTTCCGAAGGTAACTGGCTTCAGCAGAGCGCAGATAC
CAAATACTGTTCTTCTAGTGTAGCCGTAGTTAGGCCACCACTTCAAGAACTCTGTAGCACCGCCTACATA
CCTCGCTCTGCTAATCCTGTTACCAGTGGCTGCTGCCAGTGGCGATAAGTCGTGTCTTACCGGGTTGGAC
TCAAGACGATAGTTACCGGATAAGGCGCAGCGGTCGGGCTGAACGGGGGGTTCGTGCACACAGCCCAGCT
TGGAGCGAACGACCTACACCGAACTGAGATACCTACAGCGTGAGCTATGAGAAAGCGCCACGCTTCCCGA
AGGGAGAAAGGCGGACAGGTATCCGGTAAGCGGCAGGGTCGGAACAGGAGAGCGCACGAGGGAGCTTCCA
GGGGGAAACGCCTGGTATCTTTATAGTCCTGTCGGGTTTCGCCACCTCTGACTTGAGCGTCGATTTTTGT
GATGCTCGTCAGGGGGGCGGAGCCTATGGAAAAACGCCAGCAACGCGGCCTTTTTACGGTTCCTGGCCTT
TTGCTGGCCTTTTGCTCACATGT
Features (pLannotate 1.2.2; 19 found; start..end, strand, type, name):
      1..241     +  promoter       U6 promoter: RNA polymerase III promoter for human U6 snRNA
    271..346     +  misc_RNA       gRNA scaffold: guide RNA scaffold for the Streptococcus pyogenes CRISPR/Cas9 system
    353..396     +  misc_RNA       gRNA scaffold (fragment): guide RNA scaffold for the Streptococcus pyogenes CRISPR/Cas9 system
    443..728     +  enhancer       CMV enhancer: human cytomegalovirus immediate early enhancer; contains an 18-bp deletion relative to the standard CMV enhancer
    730..1007    +  promoter       chicken β-actin promoter: No description available
   1008..1235    +  intron         hybrid intron: hybrid between chicken β-actin (CBA) and minute virus of mice (MMV) introns (Gray et al., 2011)
   1373..2974    +  CDS            Cas9(N): N-terminal portion of Streptococcus pyogenes Cas9 (Zetsche et al., 2015)
   2975..5473    +  CDS            Cas9(C): C-terminal portion of Streptococcus pyogenes Cas9 (Zetsche et al., 2015)
   5474..5521    +  CDS            nucleoplasmin NLS: bipartite nuclear localization signal from nucleoplasmin
   5591..6304    +  CDS            EGFP: EGFP is a basic (constitutively fluorescent) green fluorescent protein published in 1996, derived from Aequorea victoria. It is reported to be a rapidly-maturing weak dimer with moderate acid sensitivity.
   6338..6449    +  polyA_signal   bGH poly(A) signal: bovine growth hormone polyadenylation signal
   6554..6694    +  repeat_region  AAV2 ITR: inverted terminal repeat of adeno-associated virus serotype 2 inverted
   6699..6750    -  misc_feature   bom (fragment): basis of mobility region from pBR322
   6769..7224    +  rep_origin     f1 ori (sequence partly withheld): f1 bacteriophage origin of replication; arrow indicates direction of (+) strand synthesis
   7225..7274    -  misc_feature   bom (fragment): basis of mobility region from pBR322
   7376..7411    -  CDS            rop (fragment): Rop protein, which maintains plasmids at low copy number; rop
   7506..7610    +  promoter       AmpR promoter: bla
   7611..8471    +  CDS            AmpR: β-lactamase; bla; confers resistance to ampicillin, carbenicillin, and related antibiotics
   8642..9230    +  rep_origin     ori: high-copy-number ColE1/pMB1/pBR322/pUC origin of replication
