>Addgene plasmid #125132 | sgMTOR_49 | addgene full sequence | sequence record 244644 | Addgene NGS Result
CCTTAACGTGAGTTTTCGTTCCACTGAGCGTCAGACCCCGTAGAAAAGATCAAAGGATCTTCTTGAGATC
CTTTTTTTCTGCGCGTAATCTGCTGCTTGCAAACAAAAAAACCACCGCTACCAGCGGTGGTTTGTTTGCC
GGATCAAGAGCTACCAACTCTTTTTCCGAAGGTAACTGGCTTCAGCAGAGCGCAGATACCAAATACTGTT
CTTCTAGTGTAGCCGTAGTTAGGCCACCACTTCAAGAACTCTGTAGCACCGCCTACATACCTCGCTCTGC
TAATCCTGTTACCAGTGGCTGCTGCCAGTGGCGATAAGTCGTGTCTTACCGGGTTGGACTCAAGACGATA
GTTACCGGATAAGGCGCAGCGGTCGGGCTGAACGGGGGGTTCGTGCACACAGCCCAGCTTGGAGCGAACG
ACCTACACCGAACTGAGATACCTACAGCGTGAGCTATGAGAAAGCGCCACGCTTCCCGAAGGGAGAAAGG
CGGACAGGTATCCGGTAAGCGGCAGGGTCGGAACAGGAGAGCGCACGAGGGAGCTTCCAGGGGGAAACGC
CTGGTATCTTTATAGTCCTGTCGGGTTTCGCCACCTCTGACTTGAGCGTCGATTTTTGTGATGCTCGTCA
GGGGGGCGGAGCCTATGGAAAAACGCCAGCAACGCGGCCTTTTTACGGTTCCTGGCCTTTTGCTGGCCTT
TTGCTCACATGTGAGGGCCTATTTCCCATGATTCCTTCATATTTGCATATACGATACAAGGCTGTTAGAG
AGATAATTGGAATTAATTTGACTGTAAACACAAAGATATTAGTACAAAATACGTGACGTAGAAAGTAATA
ATTTCTTGGGTAGTTTGCAGTTTTAAAATTATGTTTTAAAATGGACTATCATATGCTTACCGTAACTTGA
AAGTATTTCGATTTCTTGGCTTTATATATCTTGTGGAAAGGACGAAACACCGGACTCTGATGCAGAAGGT
GGGTTTTAGAGCTAGAAATAGCAAGTTAAAATAAGGCTAGTCCGTTATCAACTTGAAAAAGTGGCACCGA
GTCGGTGCTTTTTTGTTTTAGAGCTAGAAATAGCAAGTTAAAATAAGGCTAGTCCGTTTTTAGCGCGTGC
GCCAATTCTGCAGACAAATGGCTCTAGAGGTACCCGTTACATAACTTACGGTAAATGGCCCGCCTGGCTG
ACCGCCCAACGACCCCCGCCCATTGACGTCAATAGTAACGCCAATAGGGACTTTCCATTGACGTCAATGG
GTGGAGTATTTACGGTAAACTGCCCACTTGGCAGTACATCAAGTGTATCATATGCCAAGTACGCCCCCTA
TTGACGTCAATGACGGTAAATGGCCCGCCTGGCATTGTGCCCAGTACATGACCTTATGGGACTTTCCTAC
TTGGCAGTACATCTACGTATTAGTCATCGCTATTACCATGGTCGAGGTGAGCCCCACGTTCTGCTTCACT
CTCCCCATCTCCCCCCCCTCCCCACCCCCAATTTTGTATTTATTTATTTTTTAATTATTTTGTGCAGCGA
TGGGGGCGGGGGGGGGGGCCCTATAAAAAGCGAAGCGCGCGGCGGGCGGGAGTCGCTGCGCGCTGCCTTC
GCCCCGTGCCCCGCTCCGCCGCCGCCTCGCGCCGCCCGCCCCGGCTCTGACTGACCGCGTTACTCCCACA
GGTGAGCGGGCGGGACGGCCCTTCTCCTCCGGGCTGTAATTAGCTGAGCAAGAGGTAAGGGTTTAAGGGA
TGGTTGGTTGGTGGGGTATTAATGTTTAATTACCTGGAGCACCTGCCTGAAATCACTTTTTTTCAGGTTG
GACCGGTGCCACCATGGACTATAAGGACCACGACGGAGACTACAAGGATCATGATATTGATTACAAAGAC
GATGACGATAAGATGGCCCCAAAGAAGAAGCGGAAGGTCGGTATCCACGGAGTCCCAGCAGCCGACAAGA
AGTACAGCATCGGCCTGGACATCGGCACCAACTCTGTGGGCTGGGCCGTGATCACCGACGAGTACAAGGT
GCCCAGCAAGAAATTCAAGGTGCTGGGCAACACCGACCGGCACAGCATCAAGAAGAACCTGATCGGAGCC
CTGCTGTTCGACAGCGGCGAAACAGCCGAGGCCACCCGGCTGAAGAGAACCGCCAGAAGAAGATACACCA
GACGGAAGAACCGGATCTGCTATCTGCAAGAGATCTTCAGCAACGAGATGGCCAAGGTGGACGACAGCTT
CTTCCACAGACTGGAAGAGTCCTTCCTGGTGGAAGAGGATAAGAAGCACGAGCGGCACCCCATCTTCGGC
AACATCGTGGACGAGGTGGCCTACCACGAGAAGTACCCCACCATCTACCACCTGAGAAAGAAACTGGTGG
ACAGCACCGACAAGGCCGACCTGCGGCTGATCTATCTGGCCCTGGCCCACATGATCAAGTTCCGGGGCCA
CTTCCTGATCGAGGGCGACCTGAACCCCGACAACAGCGACGTGGACAAGCTGTTCATCCAGCTGGTGCAG
ACCTACAACCAGCTGTTCGAGGAAAACCCCATCAACGCCAGCGGCGTGGACGCCAAGGCCATCCTGTCTG
CCAGACTGAGCAAGAGCAGACGGCTGGAAAATCTGATCGCCCAGCTGCCCGGCGAGAAGAAGAATGGCCT
GTTCGGAAACCTGATTGCCCTGAGCCTGGGCCTGACCCCCAACTTCAAGAGCAACTTCGACCTGGCCGAG
GATGCCAAACTGCAGCTGAGCAAGGACACCTACGACGACGACCTGGACAACCTGCTGGCCCAGATCGGCG
ACCAGTACGCCGACCTGTTTCTGGCCGCCAAGAACCTGTCCGACGCCATCCTGCTGAGCGACATCCTGAG
AGTGAACACCGAGATCACCAAGGCCCCCCTGAGCGCCTCTATGATCAAGAGATACGACGAGCACCACCAG
GACCTGACCCTGCTGAAAGCTCTCGTGCGGCAGCAGCTGCCTGAGAAGTACAAAGAGATTTTCTTCGACC
AGAGCAAGAACGGCTACGCCGGCTACATTGACGGCGGAGCCAGCCAGGAAGAGTTCTACAAGTTCATCAA
GCCCATCCTGGAAAAGATGGACGGCACCGAGGAACTGCTCGTGAAGCTGAACAGAGAGGACCTGCTGCGG
AAGCAGCGGACCTTCGACAACGGCAGCATCCCCCACCAGATCCACCTGGGAGAGCTGCACGCCATTCTGC
GGCGGCAGGAAGATTTTTACCCATTCCTGAAGGACAACCGGGAAAAGATCGAGAAGATCCTGACCTTCCG
CATCCCCTACTACGTGGGCCCTCTGGCCAGGGGAAACAGCAGATTCGCCTGGATGACCAGAAAGAGCGAG
GAAACCATCACCCCCTGGAACTTCGAGGAAGTGGTGGACAAGGGCGCTTCCGCCCAGAGCTTCATCGAGC
GGATGACCAACTTCGATAAGAACCTGCCCAACGAGAAGGTGCTGCCCAAGCACAGCCTGCTGTACGAGTA
CTTCACCGTGTATAACGAGCTGACCAAAGTGAAATACGTGACCGAGGGAATGAGAAAGCCCGCCTTCCTG
AGCGGCGAGCAGAAAAAGGCCATCGTGGACCTGCTGTTCAAGACCAACCGGAAAGTGACCGTGAAGCAGC
TGAAAGAGGACTACTTCAAGAAAATCGAGTGCTTCGACTCCGTGGAAATCTCCGGCGTGGAAGATCGGTT
CAACGCCTCCCTGGGCACATACCACGATCTGCTGAAAATTATCAAGGACAAGGACTTCCTGGACAATGAG
GAAAACGAGGACATTCTGGAAGATATCGTGCTGACCCTGACACTGTTTGAGGACAGAGAGATGATCGAGG
AACGGCTGAAAACCTATGCCCACCTGTTCGACGACAAAGTGATGAAGCAGCTGAAGCGGCGGAGATACAC
CGGCTGGGGCAGGCTGAGCCGGAAGCTGATCAACGGCATCCGGGACAAGCAGTCCGGCAAGACAATCCTG
GATTTCCTGAAGTCCGACGGCTTCGCCAACAGAAACTTCATGCAGCTGATCCACGACGACAGCCTGACCT
TTAAAGAGGACATCCAGAAAGCCCAGGTGTCCGGCCAGGGCGATAGCCTGCACGAGCACATTGCCAATCT
GGCCGGCAGCCCCGCCATTAAGAAGGGCATCCTGCAGACAGTGAAGGTGGTGGACGAGCTCGTGAAAGTG
ATGGGCCGGCACAAGCCCGAGAACATCGTGATCGAAATGGCCAGAGAGAACCAGACCACCCAGAAGGGAC
AGAAGAACAGCCGCGAGAGAATGAAGCGGATCGAAGAGGGCATCAAAGAGCTGGGCAGCCAGATCCTGAA
AGAACACCCCGTGGAAAACACCCAGCTGCAGAACGAGAAGCTGTACCTGTACTACCTGCAGAATGGGCGG
GATATGTACGTGGACCAGGAACTGGACATCAACCGGCTGTCCGACTACGATGTGGACCATATCGTGCCTC
AGAGCTTTCTGAAGGACGACTCCATCGACAACAAGGTGCTGACCAGAAGCGACAAGAACCGGGGCAAGAG
CGACAACGTGCCCTCCGAAGAGGTCGTGAAGAAGATGAAGAACTACTGGCGGCAGCTGCTGAACGCCAAG
CTGATTACCCAGAGAAAGTTCGACAATCTGACCAAGGCCGAGAGAGGCGGCCTGAGCGAACTGGATAAGG
CCGGCTTCATCAAGAGACAGCTGGTGGAAACCCGGCAGATCACAAAGCACGTGGCACAGATCCTGGACTC
CCGGATGAACACTAAGTACGACGAGAATGACAAGCTGATCCGGGAAGTGAAAGTGATCACCCTGAAGTCC
AAGCTGGTGTCCGATTTCCGGAAGGATTTCCAGTTTTACAAAGTGCGCGAGATCAACAACTACCACCACG
CCCACGACGCCTACCTGAACGCCGTCGTGGGAACCGCCCTGATCAAAAAGTACCCTAAGCTGGAAAGCGA
GTTCGTGTACGGCGACTACAAGGTGTACGACGTGCGGAAGATGATCGCCAAGAGCGAGCAGGAAATCGGC
AAGGCTACCGCCAAGTACTTCTTCTACAGCAACATCATGAACTTTTTCAAGACCGAGATTACCCTGGCCA
ACGGCGAGATCCGGAAGCGGCCTCTGATCGAGACAAACGGCGAAACCGGGGAGATCGTGTGGGATAAGGG
CCGGGATTTTGCCACCGTGCGGAAAGTGCTGAGCATGCCCCAAGTGAATATCGTGAAAAAGACCGAGGTG
CAGACAGGCGGCTTCAGCAAAGAGTCTATCCTGCCCAAGAGGAACAGCGATAAGCTGATCGCCAGAAAGA
AGGACTGGGACCCTAAGAAGTACGGCGGCTTCGACAGCCCCACCGTGGCCTATTCTGTGCTGGTGGTGGC
CAAAGTGGAAAAGGGCAAGTCCAAGAAACTGAAGAGTGTGAAAGAGCTGCTGGGGATCACCATCATGGAA
AGAAGCAGCTTCGAGAAGAATCCCATCGACTTTCTGGAAGCCAAGGGCTACAAAGAAGTGAAAAAGGACC
TGATCATCAAGCTGCCTAAGTACTCCCTGTTCGAGCTGGAAAACGGCCGGAAGAGAATGCTGGCCTCTGC
CGGCGAACTGCAGAAGGGAAACGAACTGGCCCTGCCCTCCAAATATGTGAACTTCCTGTACCTGGCCAGC
CACTATGAGAAGCTGAAGGGCTCCCCCGAGGATAATGAGCAGAAACAGCTGTTTGTGGAACAGCACAAGC
ACTACCTGGACGAGATCATCGAGCAGATCAGCGAGTTCTCCAAGAGAGTGATCCTGGCCGACGCTAATCT
GGACAAAGTGCTGTCCGCCTACAACAAGCACCGGGATAAGCCCATCAGAGAGCAGGCCGAGAATATCATC
CACCTGTTTACCCTGACCAATCTGGGAGCCCCTGCCGCCTTCAAGTACTTTGACACCACCATCGACCGGA
AGAGGTACACCAGCACCAAAGAGGTGCTGGACGCCACCCTGATCCACCAGAGCATCACCGGCCTGTACGA
GACACGGATCGACCTGTCTCAGCTGGGAGGCGACAAAAGGCCGGCGGCCACGAAAAAGGCCGGCCAGGCA
AAAAAGAAAAAGGAATTCGGCAGTGGAGAGGGCAGAGGAAGTCTGCTAACATGCGGTGACGTCGAGGAGA
ATCCTGGCCCAGTGAGCAAGGGCGAGGAGCTGTTCACCGGGGTGGTGCCCATCCTGGTCGAGCTGGACGG
CGACGTAAACGGCCACAAGTTCAGCGTGTCCGGCGAGGGCGAGGGCGATGCCACCTACGGCAAGCTGACC
CTGAAGTTCATCTGCACCACCGGCAAGCTGCCCGTGCCCTGGCCCACCCTCGTGACCACCCTGACCTACG
GCGTGCAGTGCTTCAGCCGCTACCCCGACCACATGAAGCAGCACGACTTCTTCAAGTCCGCCATGCCCGA
AGGCTACGTCCAGGAGCGCACCATCTTCTTCAAGGACGACGGCAACTACAAGACCCGCGCCGAGGTGAAG
TTCGAGGGCGACACCCTGGTGAACCGCATCGAGCTGAAGGGCATCGACTTCAAGGAGGACGGCAACATCC
TGGGGCACAAGCTGGAGTACAACTACAACAGCCACAACGTCTATATCATGGCCGACAAGCAGAAGAACGG
CATCAAGGTGAACTTCAAGATCCGCCACAACATCGAGGACGGCAGCGTGCAGCTCGCCGACCACTACCAG
CAGAACACCCCCATCGGCGACGGCCCCGTGCTGCTGCCCGACAACCACTACCTGAGCACCCAGTCCGCCC
TGAGCAAAGACCCCAACGAGAAGCGCGATCACATGGTCCTGCTGGAGTTCGTGACCGCCGCCGGGATCAC
TCTCGGCATGGACGAGCTGTACAAGGAATTCTAACTAGAGCTCGCTGATCAGCCTCGACTGTGCCTTCTA
GTTGCCAGCCATCTGTTGTTTGCCCCTCCCCCGTGCCTTCCTTGACCCTGGAAGGTGCCACTCCCACTGT
CCTTTCCTAATAAAATGAGGAAATTGCATCGCATTGTCTGAGTAGGTGTCATTCTATTCTGGGGGGTGGG
GTGGGGCAGGACAGCAAGGGGGAGGATTGGGAAGAGAATAGCAGGCATGCTGGGGAGCGGCCGCAGGAAC
CCCTAGTGATGGAGTTGGCCACTCCCTCTCTGCGCGCTCGCTCGCTCACTGAGGCCGGGCGACCAAAGGT
CGCCCGACGCCCGGGCTTTGCCCGGGCGGCCTCAGTGAGCGAGCGAGCGCGCAGCTGCCTGCAGGGGCGC
CTGATGCGGTATTTTCTCCTTACGCATCTGTGCGGTATTTCACACCGCATA
[95 nt withheld, positions 7332-7426]
T
[46 nt withheld, positions 7428-7473]
C
[141 nt withheld, positions 7475-7615]
CCTTTGACGTTGGAGTCCACGTTCTTT
[37 nt withheld, positions 7643-7679]
ACTCTATCTCGGGCTATTCTTTTGATTTATAAGGGATTTTGCCGATTTCGGTCTATTGGTTAAAAAATGA
GCTGATTTAACAAAAATTTAACGCGAATTTTAACAAAATATTAACGTTTACAATTTTATGGTGCACTCTC
AGTACAATCTGCTCTGATGCCGCATAGTTAAGCCAGCCCCGACACCCGCCAACACCCGCTGACGCGCCCT
GACGGGCTTGTCTGCTCCCGGCATCCGCTTACAGACAAGCTGTGACCGTCTCCGGGAGCTGCATGTGTCA
GAGGTTTTCACCGTCATCACCGAAACGCGCGAGACGAAAGGGCCTCGTGATACGCCTATTTTTATAGGTT
AATGTCATGATAATAATGGTTTCTTAGACGTCAGGTGGCACTTTTCGGGGAAATGTGCGCGGAACCCCTA
TTTGTTTATTTTTCTAAATACATTCAAATATGTATCCGCTCATGAGACAATAACCCTGATAAATGCTTCA
ATAATATTGAAAAAGGAAGAGTATGAGTATTCAACATTTCCGTGTCGCCCTTATTCCCTTTTTTGCGGCA
TTTTGCCTTCCTGTTTTTGCTCACCCAGAAACGCTGGTGAAAGTAAAAGATGCTGAAGATCAGTTGGGTG
CACGAGTGGGTTACATCGAACTGGATCTCAACAGCGGTAAGATCCTTGAGAGTTTTCGCCCCGAAGAACG
TTTTCCAATGATGAGCACTTTTAAAGTTCTGCTATGTGGCGCGGTATTATCCCGTATTGACGCCGGGCAA
GAGCAACTCGGTCGCCGCATACACTATTCTCAGAATGACTTGGTTGAGTACTCACCAGTCACAGAAAAGC
ATCTTACGGATGGCATGACAGTAAGAGAATTATGCAGTGCTGCCATAACCATGAGTGATAACACTGCGGC
CAACTTACTTCTGACAACGATCGGAGGACCGAAGGAGCTAACCGCTTTTTTGCACAACATGGGGGATCAT
GTAACTCGCCTTGATCGTTGGGAACCGGAGCTGAATGAAGCCATACCAAACGACGAGCGTGACACCACGA
TGCCTGTAGCAATGGCAACAACGTTGCGCAAACTATTAACTGGCGAACTACTTACTCTAGCTTCCCGGCA
ACAATTAATAGACTGGATGGAGGCGGATAAAGTTGCAGGACCACTTCTGCGCTCGGCCCTTCCGGCTGGC
TGGTTTATTGCTGATAAATCTGGAGCCGGTGAGCGTGGAAGCCGCGGTATCATTGCAGCACTGGGGCCAG
ATGGTAAGCCCTCCCGTATCGTAGTTATCTACACGACGGGGAGTCAGGCAACTATGGATGAACGAAATAG
ACAGATCGCTGAGATAGGTGCCTCACTGATTAAGCATTGGTAACTGTCAGACCAAGTTTACTCATATATA
CTTTAGATTGATTTAAAACTTCATTTTTAATTTAAAAGGATCTAGGTGAAGATCCTTTTTGATAATCTCA
TGACCAAAATC
Features (pLannotate 1.2.2; 20 found; start..end, strand, type, name):
     63..651     +  rep_origin     ori: high-copy-number ColE1/pMB1/pBR322/pUC origin of replication
    713..953     +  promoter       U6 promoter: RNA polymerase III promoter for human U6 snRNA
    983..1058    +  misc_RNA       gRNA scaffold: guide RNA scaffold for the Streptococcus pyogenes CRISPR/Cas9 system
   1065..1108    +  misc_RNA       gRNA scaffold (fragment): guide RNA scaffold for the Streptococcus pyogenes CRISPR/Cas9 system
   1155..1440    +  enhancer       CMV enhancer: human cytomegalovirus immediate early enhancer; contains an 18-bp deletion relative to the standard CMV enhancer
   1442..1558    +  promoter       chicken β-actin promoter (fragment): contains a 21-bp deletion relative to the standard chicken β-actin promoter
   1557..1588    +  promoter       chicken β-actin promoter (fragment): contains a 21-bp deletion relative to the standard chicken β-actin promoter
   1589..1816    +  intron         hybrid intron: hybrid between chicken β-actin (CBA) and minute virus of mice (MMV) introns (Gray et al., 2011)
   1954..3555    +  CDS            Cas9(N): N-terminal portion of Streptococcus pyogenes Cas9 (Zetsche et al., 2015)
   3556..6054    +  CDS            Cas9(C): C-terminal portion of Streptococcus pyogenes Cas9 (Zetsche et al., 2015)
   6055..6102    +  CDS            nucleoplasmin NLS: bipartite nuclear localization signal from nucleoplasmin
   6172..6885    +  CDS            EGFP: EGFP is a basic (constitutively fluorescent) green fluorescent protein published in 1996, derived from Aequorea victoria. It is reported to be a rapidly-maturing weak dimer with moderate acid sensitivity.
   6919..7030    +  polyA_signal   bGH poly(A) signal: bovine growth hormone polyadenylation signal
   7135..7275    +  repeat_region  AAV2 ITR: inverted terminal repeat of adeno-associated virus serotype 2 inverted
   7280..7331    -  misc_feature   bom (fragment): basis of mobility region from pBR322
   7350..7805    +  rep_origin     f1 ori (sequence partly withheld): f1 bacteriophage origin of replication; arrow indicates direction of (+) strand synthesis
   7806..7855    -  misc_feature   bom (fragment): basis of mobility region from pBR322
   7957..7992    -  CDS            rop (fragment): Rop protein, which maintains plasmids at low copy number; rop
   8087..8191    +  promoter       AmpR promoter: bla
   8192..9052    +  CDS            AmpR: β-lactamase; bla; confers resistance to ampicillin, carbenicillin, and related antibiotics
