[The description below was written by a language model from this plasmid's Addgene catalogue record and pLannotate feature annotations shown in this document.]
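Description:
sgMTOR_49 is an all-in-one mammalian CRISPR-Cas9 plasmid built on the pSpCas9(BB)-2A-GFP (PX458) backbone and carrying a single guide RNA against human MTOR (also known as FRAP). It is maintained in E. coli as a high-copy plasmid through a ColE1/pUC-type origin and selected with ampicillin via the β-lactamase gene. An f1 phage origin and a single annotated AAV2 inverted terminal repeat are also present as backbone elements. With only one ITR annotated, the record gives no indication that the plasmid is meant for AAV packaging.

The human U6 RNA polymerase III promoter drives the 20-nt spacer, which is fused to the Streptococcus pyogenes guide RNA scaffold. A second cassette uses a hybrid CMV enhancer/chicken β-actin promoter with a hybrid intron to express S. pyogenes Cas9. The annotation software splits Cas9 into N- and C-terminal portions, but these are contiguous. Cas9 is followed by a nucleoplasmin nuclear localization signal, then EGFP, and the cassette ends with a bGH polyadenylation signal. As the backbone name indicates, EGFP is linked to Cas9 through a 2A peptide, so transfected cells that express the nuclease can be identified or sorted by green fluorescence.

The catalogue purpose line says the guide targets the 49th exon of human MLST8, whereas the plasmid name, insert and gene fields all specify MTOR, so the purpose line looks like an entry error. The associated work concerns mLST8 and mTORC2 assembly. The two sequence records differ slightly in length (9,160 versus 9,291 nt). In the shorter, sequencing-derived record the chicken β-actin promoter is annotated as fragments, but the overall architecture is the same in both.
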