Addgene plasmid #125132: sgMTOR_49
Purpose: Targeting 49th exon of human MLST8 gene by CRISPR-Cas9
Depositing lab: Jin Chen. Depositing organization: Vanderbilt University. Publication: Disruption of the Scaffolding Function of mLST8 Selectively Inhibits mTORC2 Assembly and Function and Suppresses mTORC2-Dependent Tumor Growth In Vivo. Hwang Y, Kim LC, Song W, Edwards DN, Cook RS, Chen J. Cancer Res. 2019 Jul 1;79(13):3178-3184. doi: 10.1158/0008-5472.CAN-18-3658. Epub 2019 May 13. PubMed 31085701.
Backbone
  Vector backbone: pSpCas9(BB)-2A-GFP (PX458)
  Vector type: Mammalian Expression, CRISPR
Growth in bacteria
  Bacterial resistance: Ampicillin, 100 μg/mL
  Growth temperature: 37°C
  Growth strain: DH5alpha
  Copy number: High Copy
Gene/Insert
  Gene/Insert name: MTOR (alt name: FRAP)
  gRNA/shRNA sequence: GACTCTGATGCAGAAGGTGG
  Species: H. sapiens (human)
  Entrez Gene: MTOR (a.k.a. FRAP, FRAP1, FRAP2, RAFT1, RAPT1, SKS)
  Cloning method: Restriction Enzyme; 5′ cloning site unknown (unknown if destroyed); 3′ cloning site unknown (unknown if destroyed)
  Sequencing primers: 5′ hU6-F
Terms and licenses: Academic/Nonprofit Terms; Industry Terms: Not Available to Industry
How to cite: sgMTOR_49 was a gift from Jin Chen (Addgene plasmid # 125132 ; http://n2t.net/addgene:125132 ; RRID:Addgene_125132)
